Addgene plasmid #192163: pGW03 AAV-TBG-Cre-sgRNA
Purpose: (Empty Backbone) AAV-TBG-Cre-sgRNA
Depositing lab: Sidi Chen. Depositing organization: Yale University. Publication: CRISPR-GEMM Pooled Mutagenic Screening Identifies KMT2D as a Major Modulator of Immune Checkpoint Blockade. Wang G, Chow RD, Zhu L, Bai Z, Ye L, Zhang F, Renauer PA, Dong MB, Dai X, Zhang X, Du Y, Cheng Y, Niu L, Chu Z, Kim K, Liao C, Clark P, Errami Y, Chen S. Cancer Discov. 2020 Dec;10(12):1912-1933. doi: 10.1158/2159-8290.CD-19-1448. Epub 2020 Sep 4. PubMed 32887696.
Backbone
  Vector backbone: pAAV
  Vector type: AAV
Growth in bacteria
  Bacterial resistance: Ampicillin, 100 μg/mL
  Growth temperature: 37°C
  Growth strain: NEB Stable
  Copy number: High Copy
Gene/Insert
  Gene/Insert name: None
  Mutation: NA
Terms and licenses: Academic/Nonprofit Terms; Industry Terms: Not Available to Industry
How to cite: pGW03 AAV-TBG-Cre-sgRNA was a gift from Sidi Chen (Addgene plasmid # 192163 ; http://n2t.net/addgene:192163 ; RRID:Addgene_192163)
