[The description below was written by a language model from this plasmid's Addgene catalogue record and pLannotate feature annotations shown in this document.]
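Description:
pGW03 AAV-TBG-Cre-sgRNA is an empty-backbone adeno-associated virus transfer plasmid built on pAAV, designed to deliver a CRISPR guide RNA together with Cre recombinase. It is maintained in E. coli as a high-copy plasmid through a ColE1/pUC-type origin and selected with ampicillin via the β-lactamase gene. An f1 phage origin is also present in the backbone. The record lists a recombination-deficient strain as the propagation host, a common choice for plasmids carrying repeat-rich AAV inverted terminal repeats. The annotation detects one complete AAV2 ITR downstream of the cassette and only short ITR fragments upstream. This pattern may reflect how hard these repeats are to sequence and annotate rather than a true truncation.

Two expression units sit between the ITRs. A human U6 RNA polymerase III promoter precedes the Streptococcus pyogenes Cas9 guide RNA scaffold, with a short gap between them where a spacer would presumably be inserted. No guide sequence is recorded, consistent with the empty-backbone designation. Downstream, the human thyroxine-binding globulin (TBG) promoter, commonly used for hepatocyte-restricted expression, drives phage P1 Cre recombinase. A short HA epitope tag fragment follows Cre, and the unit ends in a compact synthetic polyadenylation signal.

The plasmid encodes no Cas9, so the design suits hosts carrying a Cre-dependent Cas9 allele, where Cre would switch on Cas9 and the co-delivered guide would direct editing. The record does not spell this out. The associated publication describes pooled CRISPR mutagenic screening in genetically engineered mouse models, which fits use of this backbone for cloning individual guides or guide libraries for AAV delivery.
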