Features (pLannotate 1.2.2; 17 found; start..end, strand, type, name):
     12..39      +  repeat_region  AAV2 ITR (fragment): inverted terminal repeat of adeno-associated virus serotype 2 inverted
     68..95      +  repeat_region  AAV2 ITR (fragment): inverted terminal repeat of adeno-associated virus serotype 2 inverted
    152..392     +  promoter       U6 promoter: RNA polymerase III promoter for human U6 snRNA
    419..494     +  misc_RNA       gRNA scaffold: guide RNA scaffold for the Streptococcus pyogenes CRISPR/Cas9 system
    563..972     +  promoter       TBG promoter: promoter from the human thyroxine-binding globulin gene (Yan et al., 2012)
   1051..2076    +  CDS            cre: RECR_BPP1 - Experimental evidence at protein level: Swiss-Prot protein existence level 1. Catalyzes site-specific recombination between two 34-base- pair LOXP sites. Its role is to maintain the phage genome as a monomeric unit-copy plasmid in the lysogenic state. From Escherichia phage P1 (Bacteriophage P1).
   2077..2105    +  CDS            3xHA (fragment): three tandem HA epitope tags
   2107..2125    +  misc_feature   MCS (fragment): pBluescript multiple cloning site
   2125..2173    +  polyA_signal   poly(A) signal: synthetic polyadenylation signal
   2201..2341    +  repeat_region  AAV2 ITR: inverted terminal repeat of adeno-associated virus serotype 2 inverted
   2346..2397    -  misc_feature   bom (fragment): basis of mobility region from pBR322
   2416..2871    +  rep_origin     f1 ori (sequence partly withheld): f1 bacteriophage origin of replication; arrow indicates direction of (+) strand synthesis
   2872..2921    -  misc_feature   bom (fragment): basis of mobility region from pBR322
   3023..3058    -  CDS            rop (fragment): Rop protein, which maintains plasmids at low copy number; rop
   3153..3257    +  promoter       AmpR promoter: bla
   3258..4118    +  CDS            AmpR: β-lactamase; bla; confers resistance to ampicillin, carbenicillin, and related antibiotics
   4289..4877    +  rep_origin     ori: high-copy-number ColE1/pMB1/pBR322/pUC origin of replication
>Addgene plasmid #192163 | pGW03 AAV-TBG-Cre-sgRNA | addgene full sequence | sequence record 375074 | Addgene NGS Result
CCTGCAGGCAGCTGCGCGCTCGCTCGCTCACTGAGGCCGCCCGGGCGTCGGGCGACCTTTGGTCGCCCGG
CCTCAGTGAGCGAGCGAGCGCGCAGAGAGGGAGTGGCCAACTCCATCACTAGGGGTTCCTGCGGCCGCAC
GCGTTCTAGAAGAGGGCCTATTTCCCATGATTCCTTCATATTTGCATATACGATACAAGGCTGTTAGAGA
GATAATTGGAATTAATTTGACTGTAAACACAAAGATATTAGTACAAAATACGTGACGTAGAAAGTAATAA
TTTCTTGGGTAGTTTGCAGTTTTAAAATTATGTTTTAAAATGGACTATCATATGCTTACCGTAACTTGAA
AGTATTTCGATTTCTTGGCTTTATATATCTTGTGGAAAGGACGAAACACCGGAAGAGCGAGCTCTTCTGT
TTTAGAGCTAGAAATAGCAAGTTAAAATAAGGCTAGTCCGTTATCAACTTGAAAAAGTGGCACCGAGTCG
GTGCTTTTTTGGTACCGCGGCCTCTAGACTCGAGGGGCTGGAAGCTACCTTTGACATCATTTCCTCTGCG
AATGCATGTATAATTTCTACAGAACCTATTAGAAAGGATCACCCAGCCTCTGCTTTTGTACAACTTTCCC
TTAAAAAACTGCCAATTCCACTGCTGTTTGGCCCAATAGTGAGAACTTTTTCCTGCTGCCTCTTGGTGCT
TTTGCCTATGGCCCCTATTCTGCCTGCTGAAGACACTCTTGCCAGCATGGACTTAAACCCCTCCAGCTCT
GACAATCCTCTTTCTCTTTTGTTTTACATGAAGGGTCTGGCAGCCAAAGCAATCACTCAAAGTTCAAACC
TTATCATTTTTTGCTTTGTTCCTCTTGGCCTTGGTTTTGTACATCAGCTTTGAAAATACCATCCCAGGGT
TAATGCTGGGGTTAATTTATAACTAAGAGTGCTCTAGTTTTGCAATACAGGACATGCTATAAAAATGGAA
AGATACCGGTGCCACCATGGCCCCAAAGGTTAACCGTACGGCCACCATGCCCAAGAAGAAGAGGAAGGTG
TCCAATCTCCTGACTGTTCACCAGAACCTCCCTGCGCTGCCAGTAGATGCCACTAGCGATGAGGTCAGGA
AAAATCTCATGGATATGTTTAGGGATAGACAGGCGTTTTCTGAACACACCTGGAAAATGCTGCTTAGCGT
GTGCCGATCCTGGGCAGCCTGGTGTAAGCTGAACAATCGCAAATGGTTCCCCGCCGAGCCGGAGGACGTG
CGCGATTACCTGCTGTATCTCCAGGCAAGAGGGCTGGCTGTCAAGACTATCCAGCAGCACTTGGGCCAAC
TGAATATGCTGCATCGACGCAGCGGGCTCCCCCGGCCTAGCGATTCAAACGCAGTCTCCCTTGTTATGAG
GAGAATTAGAAAGGAAAACGTAGATGCGGGTGAGAGGGCTAAGCAGGCTCTCGCTTTTGAGCGGACTGAT
TTCGACCAGGTCAGATCCCTGATGGAGAACAGCGATCGGTGCCAGGACATCAGGAACCTCGCATTTCTGG
GAATTGCATATAACACACTTCTGCGCATAGCTGAGATCGCCCGGATCAGAGTGAAAGACATCAGTCGAAC
GGACGGCGGCCGGATGCTTATTCATATTGGACGCACAAAGACATTGGTCAGCACCGCTGGCGTTGAAAAG
GCCTTGTCCCTGGGCGTAACGAAGCTGGTGGAAAGATGGATCTCAGTGTCCGGCGTGGCTGACGACCCTA
ATAATTACTTGTTCTGTCGAGTGAGAAAAAACGGAGTCGCCGCGCCCTCTGCCACCAGCCAATTGAGTAC
ACGGGCCCTTGAAGGGATCTTTGAGGCAACCCACCGACTCATATACGGAGCCAAGGATGACAGTGGCCAG
AGGTATCTCGCCTGGTCAGGTCATTCTGCTAGGGTGGGGGCCGCACGAGACATGGCGCGGGCAGGAGTCT
CCATACCAGAGATTATGCAAGCTGGAGGTTGGACAAATGTGAACATCGTTATGAACTATATCCGCAATCT
TGACTCTGAAACCGGGGCCATGGTGAGACTGCTCGAAGATGGTGACTACCCATACGATGTTCCAGATTAC
GCTTAAGAATTCGATATCAAGCTTAATAAAAGATCTTTATTTTCATTAGATCTGTGTGTTGGTTTTTTGT
GTGGTAACCACGTGCGGACCGAGCGGCCGCAGGAACCCCTAGTGATGGAGTTGGCCACTCCCTCTCTGCG
CGCTCGCTCGCTCACTGAGGCCGGGCGACCAAAGGTCGCCCGACGCCCGGGCTTTGCCCGGGCGGCCTCA
GTGAGCGAGCGAGCGCGCAGCTGCCTGCAGGGGCGCCTGATGCGGTATTTTCTCCTTACGCATCTGTGCG
GTATTTCACACCGCATA
[95 nt withheld, positions 2398-2492]
T
[46 nt withheld, positions 2494-2539]
C
[141 nt withheld, positions 2541-2681]
CCTTTGACGTTGGAGTCCACGTTCTTT
[37 nt withheld, positions 2709-2745]
ACTCTATCTCGGGCTATTCTTTTGATTTATAAGGGATTTTGCCGATTTCGGTCTATTGGTTAAAAAATGA
GCTGATTTAACAAAAATTTAACGCGAATTTTAACAAAATATTAACGTTTACAATTTTATGGTGCACTCTC
AGTACAATCTGCTCTGATGCCGCATAGTTAAGCCAGCCCCGACACCCGCCAACACCCGCTGACGCGCCCT
GACGGGCTTGTCTGCTCCCGGCATCCGCTTACAGACAAGCTGTGACCGTCTCCGGGAGCTGCATGTGTCA
GAGGTTTTCACCGTCATCACCGAAACGCGCGAGACGAAAGGGCCTCGTGATACGCCTATTTTTATAGGTT
AATGTCATGATAATAATGGTTTCTTAGACGTCAGGTGGCACTTTTCGGGGAAATGTGCGCGGAACCCCTA
TTTGTTTATTTTTCTAAATACATTCAAATATGTATCCGCTCATGAGACAATAACCCTGATAAATGCTTCA
ATAATATTGAAAAAGGAAGAGTATGAGTATTCAACATTTCCGTGTCGCCCTTATTCCCTTTTTTGCGGCA
TTTTGCCTTCCTGTTTTTGCTCACCCAGAAACGCTGGTGAAAGTAAAAGATGCTGAAGATCAGTTGGGTG
CACGAGTGGGTTACATCGAACTGGATCTCAACAGCGGTAAGATCCTTGAGAGTTTTCGCCCCGAAGAACG
TTTTCCAATGATGAGCACTTTTAAAGTTCTGCTATGTGGCGCGGTATTATCCCGTATTGACGCCGGGCAA
GAGCAACTCGGTCGCCGCATACACTATTCTCAGAATGACTTGGTTGAGTACTCACCAGTCACAGAAAAGC
ATCTTACGGATGGCATGACAGTAAGAGAATTATGCAGTGCTGCCATAACCATGAGTGATAACACTGCGGC
CAACTTACTTCTGACAACGATCGGAGGACCGAAGGAGCTAACCGCTTTTTTGCACAACATGGGGGATCAT
GTAACTCGCCTTGATCGTTGGGAACCGGAGCTGAATGAAGCCATACCAAACGACGAGCGTGACACCACGA
TGCCTGTAGCAATGGCAACAACGTTGCGCAAACTATTAACTGGCGAACTACTTACTCTAGCTTCCCGGCA
ACAATTAATAGACTGGATGGAGGCGGATAAAGTTGCAGGACCACTTCTGCGCTCGGCCCTTCCGGCTGGC
TGGTTTATTGCTGATAAATCTGGAGCCGGTGAGCGTGGGTCTCGCGGTATCATTGCAGCACTGGGGCCAG
ATGGTAAGCCCTCCCGTATCGTAGTTATCTACACGACGGGGAGTCAGGCAACTATGGATGAACGAAATAG
ACAGATCGCTGAGATAGGTGCCTCACTGATTAAGCATTGGTAACTGTCAGACCAAGTTTACTCATATATA
CTTTAGATTGATTTAAAACTTCATTTTTAATTTAAAAGGATCTAGGTGAAGATCCTTTTTGATAATCTCA
TGACCAAAATCCCTTAACGTGAGTTTTCGTTCCACTGAGCGTCAGACCCCGTAGAAAAGATCAAAGGATC
TTCTTGAGATCCTTTTTTTCTGCGCGTAATCTGCTGCTTGCAAACAAAAAAACCACCGCTACCAGCGGTG
GTTTGTTTGCCGGATCAAGAGCTACCAACTCTTTTTCCGAAGGTAACTGGCTTCAGCAGAGCGCAGATAC
CAAATACTGTTCTTCTAGTGTAGCCGTAGTTAGGCCACCACTTCAAGAACTCTGTAGCACCGCCTACATA
CCTCGCTCTGCTAATCCTGTTACCAGTGGCTGCTGCCAGTGGCGATAAGTCGTGTCTTACCGGGTTGGAC
TCAAGACGATAGTTACCGGATAAGGCGCAGCGGTCGGGCTGAACGGGGGGTTCGTGCACACAGCCCAGCT
TGGAGCGAACGACCTACACCGAACTGAGATACCTACAGCGTGAGCTATGAGAAAGCGCCACGCTTCCCGA
AGGGAGAAAGGCGGACAGGTATCCGGTAAGCGGCAGGGTCGGAACAGGAGAGCGCACGAGGGAGCTTCCA
GGGGGAAACGCCTGGTATCTTTATAGTCCTGTCGGGTTTCGCCACCTCTGACTTGAGCGTCGATTTTTGT
GATGCTCGTCAGGGGGGCGGAGCCTATGGAAAAACGCCAGCAACGCGGCCTTTTTACGGTTCCTGGCCTT
TTGCTGGCCTTTTGCTCACATGT
